>Addgene plasmid #129412 | pGL3-sgACSL3.C-Cas9-P2A-Puro | addgene full sequence | sequence record 254823 | Addgene NGS Result
GCTCTTCCGCTTCCTCGCTCACTGACTCGCTGCGCTCGGTCGTTCGGCTGCGGCGAGCGGTATCAGCTCA
CTCAAAGGCGGTAATACGGTTATCCACAGAATCAGGGGATAACGCAGGAAAGAACATGTGAGCAAAAGGC
CAGCAAAAGGCCAGGAACCGTAAAAAGGCCGCGTTGCTGGCGTTTTTCCATAGGCTCCGCCCCCCTGACG
AGCATCACAAAAATCGACGCTCAAGTCAGAGGTGGCGAAACCCGACAGGACTATAAAGATACCAGGCGTT
TCCCCCTGGAAGCTCCCTCGTGCGCTCTCCTGTTCCGACCCTGCCGCTTACCGGATACCTGTCCGCCTTT
CTCCCTTCGGGAAGCGTGGCGCTTTCTCATAGCTCACGCTGTAGGTATCTCAGTTCGGTGTAGGTCGTTC
GCTCCAAGCTGGGCTGTGTGCACGAACCCCCCGTTCAGCCCGACCGCTGCGCCTTATCCGGTAACTATCG
TCTTGAGTCCAACCCGGTAAGACACGACTTATCGCCACTGGCAGCAGCCACTGGTAACAGGATTAGCAGA
GCGAGGTATGTAGGCGGTGCTACAGAGTTCTTGAAGTGGTGGCCTAACTACGGCTACACTAGAAGAACAG
TATTTGGTATCTGCGCTCTGCTGAAGCCAGTTACCTTCGGAAAAAGAGTTGGTAGCTCTTGATCCGGCAA
ACAAACCACCGCTGGTAGCGGTGGTTTTTTTGTTTGCAAGCAGCAGATTACGCGCAGAAAAAAAGGATCT
CAAGAAGATCCTTTGATCTTTTCTACGGGGTCTGACGCTCAGTGGAACGAAAACTCACGTTAAGGGATTT
TGGTCATGAGATTATCAAAAAGGATCTTCACCTAGATCCTTTTAAATTAAAAATGAAGTTTTAAATCAAT
CTAAAGTATATATGAGTAAACTTGGTCTGACAGTTACCAATGCTTAATCAGTGAGGCACCTATCTCAGCG
ATCTGTCTATTTCGTTCATCCATAGTTGCCTGACTCCCCGTCGTGTAGATAACTACGATACGGGAGGGCT
TACCATCTGGCCCCAGTGCTGCAATGATACCGCGAGACCCACGCTCACCGGCTCCAGATTTATCAGCAAT
AAACCAGCCAGCCGGAAGGGCCGAGCGCAGAAGTGGTCCTGCAACTTTATCCGCCTCCATCCAGTCTATT
AATTGTTGCCGGGAAGCTAGAGTAAGTAGTTCGCCAGTTAATAGTTTGCGCAACGTTGTTGCCATTGCTA
CAGGCATCGTGGTGTCACGCTCGTCGTTTGGTATGGCTTCATTCAGCTCCGGTTCCCAACGATCAAGGCG
AGTTACATGATCCCCCATGTTGTGCAAAAAAGCGGTTAGCTCCTTCGGTCCTCCGATCGTTGTCAGAAGT
AAGTTGGCCGCAGTGTTATCACTCATGGTTATGGCAGCACTGCATAATTCTCTTACTGTCATGCCATCCG
TAAGATGCTTTTCTGTGACTGGTGAGTACTCAACCAAGTCATTCTGAGAATAGTGTATGCGGCGACCGAG
TTGCTCTTGCCCGGCGTCAATACGGGATAATACCGCGCCACATAGCAGAACTTTAAAAGTGCTCATCATT
GGAAAACGTTCTTCGGGGCGAAAACTCTCAAGGATCTTACCGCTGTTGAGATCCAGTTCGATGTAACCCA
CTCGTGCACCCAACTGATCTTCAGCATCTTTTACTTTCACCAGCGTTTCTGGGTGAGCAAAAACAGGAAG
GCAAAATGCCGCAAAAAAGGGAATAAGGGCGACACGGAAATGTTGAATACTCATACTCTTCCTTTTTCAA
TATTATTGAAGCATTTATCAGGGTTATTGTCTCATGAGCGGATACATATTTGAATGTATTTAGAAAAATA
AACAAATAGGGGTTCCGCGCACATTTCCCCGAAAAGTGCCACCTGACGGTACCGCTAGCGTCGACGGATC
CGAGGGCCTATTTCCCATGATTCCTTCATATTTGCATATACGATACAAGGCTGTTAGAGAGATAATTGGA
ATTAATTTGACTGTAAACACAAAGATATTAGTACAAAATACGTGACGTAGAAAGTAATAATTTCTTGGGT
AGTTTGCAGTTTTAAAATTATGTTTTAAAATGGACTATCATATGCTTACCGTAACTTGAAAGTATTTCGA
TTTCTTGGCTTTATATATCTTGTGGAAAGGACGAAACACCGAGAAAATAATTATTCTCTTCGTTTTAGAG
CTAGAAATAGCAAGTTAAAATAAGGCTAGTCCGTTATCAACTTGAAAAAGTGGCACCGAGTCGGTGCTTT
TTTTAGATCTCGAGTCTAGAGGAGGTCGCTGAGTAGTGCGCGAGCAAAATTTAAGCTACAACAAGGCAAG
GCTTGACCGACAATTGCATGAAGAATCTGCTTAGGGTTAGGCGTTTTGCGCTGCTTCGCGATGTACGGGC
CAGATATACGCGTTGACATTGATTATTGACTAGTTATTAATAGTAATCAATTACGGGGTCATTAGTTCAT
AGCCCATATATGGAGTTCCGCGTTACATAACTTACGGTAAATGGCCCGCCTGGCTGACCGCCCAACGACC
CCCGCCCATTGACGTCAATAATGACGTATGTTCCCATAGTAACGCCAATAGGGACTTTCCATTGACGTCA
ATGGGTGGAGTATTTACGGTAAACTGCCCACTTGGCAGTACATCAAGTGTATCATATGCCAAGTACGCCC
CCTATTGACGTCAATGACGGTAAATGGCCCGCCTGGCATTATGCCCAGTACATGACCTTATGGGACTTTC
CTACTTGGCAGTACATCTACGTATTAGTCATCGCTATTACCATGGTGATGCGGTTTTGGCAGTACATCAA
TGGGCGTGGATAGCGGTTTGACTCACGGGGATTTCCAAGTCTCCACCCCATTGACGTCAATGGGAGTTTG
TTTTGGCACCAAAATCAACGGGACTTTCCAAAATGTCGTAACAACTCCGCCCCATTGACGCAAATGGGCG
GTAGGCGTGTACGGTGGGAGGTCTATATAAGCAGAGCTCTCTGGCTAACTAGAGAACCCACTGCTTACTG
GCTTATCGAAATTAATACGACTCACTATAGGGAGACCCAAGCTGCCCGGGATCCACCGGTGCCACCATGG
ACTATAAGGACCACGACGGAGACTACAAGGATCATGATATTGATTACAAAGACGATGACGATAAGATGGC
CCCAAAGAAGAAGCGGAAGGTCGGTATCCACGGAGTCCCAGCAGCCGACAAGAAGTACAGCATCGGCCTG
GACATCGGCACCAACTCTGTGGGCTGGGCCGTGATCACCGACGAGTACAAGGTGCCCAGCAAGAAATTCA
AGGTGCTGGGCAACACCGACCGGCACAGCATCAAGAAGAACCTGATCGGAGCCCTGCTGTTCGACAGCGG
CGAAACAGCCGAGGCCACCCGGCTGAAGAGAACCGCCAGAAGAAGATACACCAGACGGAAGAACCGGATC
TGCTATCTGCAAGAGATCTTCAGCAACGAGATGGCCAAGGTGGACGACAGCTTCTTCCACAGACTGGAAG
AGTCCTTCCTGGTGGAAGAGGATAAGAAGCACGAGCGGCACCCCATCTTCGGCAACATCGTGGACGAGGT
GGCCTACCACGAGAAGTACCCCACCATCTACCACCTGAGAAAGAAACTGGTGGACAGCACCGACAAGGCC
GACCTGCGGCTGATCTATCTGGCCCTGGCCCACATGATCAAGTTCCGGGGCCACTTCCTGATCGAGGGCG
ACCTGAACCCCGACAACAGCGACGTGGACAAGCTGTTCATCCAGCTGGTGCAGACCTACAACCAGCTGTT
CGAGGAAAACCCCATCAACGCCAGCGGCGTGGACGCCAAGGCCATCCTGTCTGCCAGACTGAGCAAGAGC
AGACGGCTGGAAAATCTGATCGCCCAGCTGCCCGGCGAGAAGAAGAATGGCCTGTTCGGAAACCTGATTG
CCCTGAGCCTGGGCCTGACCCCCAACTTCAAGAGCAACTTCGACCTGGCCGAGGATGCCAAACTGCAGCT
GAGCAAGGACACCTACGACGACGACCTGGACAACCTGCTGGCCCAGATCGGCGACCAGTACGCCGACCTG
TTTCTGGCCGCCAAGAACCTGTCCGACGCCATCCTGCTGAGCGACATCCTGAGAGTGAACACCGAGATCA
CCAAGGCCCCCCTGAGCGCCTCTATGATCAAGAGATACGACGAGCACCACCAGGACCTGACCCTGCTGAA
AGCTCTCGTGCGGCAGCAGCTGCCTGAGAAGTACAAAGAGATTTTCTTCGACCAGAGCAAGAACGGCTAC
GCCGGCTACATTGACGGCGGAGCCAGCCAGGAAGAGTTCTACAAGTTCATCAAGCCCATCCTGGAAAAGA
TGGACGGCACCGAGGAACTGCTCGTGAAGCTGAACAGAGAGGACCTGCTGCGGAAGCAGCGGACCTTCGA
CAACGGCAGCATCCCCCACCAGATCCACCTGGGAGAGCTGCACGCCATTCTGCGGCGGCAGGAAGATTTT
TACCCATTCCTGAAGGACAACCGGGAAAAGATCGAGAAGATCCTGACCTTCCGCATCCCCTACTACGTGG
GCCCTCTGGCCAGGGGAAACAGCAGATTCGCCTGGATGACCAGAAAGAGCGAGGAAACCATCACCCCCTG
GAACTTCGAGGAAGTGGTGGACAAGGGCGCTTCCGCCCAGAGCTTCATCGAGCGGATGACCAACTTCGAT
AAGAACCTGCCCAACGAGAAGGTGCTGCCCAAGCACAGCCTGCTGTACGAGTACTTCACCGTGTATAACG
AGCTGACCAAAGTGAAATACGTGACCGAGGGAATGAGAAAGCCCGCCTTCCTGAGCGGCGAGCAGAAAAA
GGCCATCGTGGACCTGCTGTTCAAGACCAACCGGAAAGTGACCGTGAAGCAGCTGAAAGAGGACTACTTC
AAGAAAATCGAGTGCTTCGACTCCGTGGAAATCTCCGGCGTGGAAGATCGGTTCAACGCCTCCCTGGGCA
CATACCACGATCTGCTGAAAATTATCAAGGACAAGGACTTCCTGGACAATGAGGAAAACGAGGACATTCT
GGAAGATATCGTGCTGACCCTGACACTGTTTGAGGACAGAGAGATGATCGAGGAACGGCTGAAAACCTAT
GCCCACCTGTTCGACGACAAAGTGATGAAGCAGCTGAAGCGGCGGAGATACACCGGCTGGGGCAGGCTGA
GCCGGAAGCTGATCAACGGCATCCGGGACAAGCAGTCCGGCAAGACAATCCTGGATTTCCTGAAGTCCGA
CGGCTTCGCCAACAGAAACTTCATGCAGCTGATCCACGACGACAGCCTGACCTTTAAAGAGGACATCCAG
AAAGCCCAGGTGTCCGGCCAGGGCGATAGCCTGCACGAGCACATTGCCAATCTGGCCGGCAGCCCCGCCA
TTAAGAAGGGCATCCTGCAGACAGTGAAGGTGGTGGACGAGCTCGTGAAAGTGATGGGCCGGCACAAGCC
CGAGAACATCGTGATCGAAATGGCCAGAGAGAACCAGACCACCCAGAAGGGACAGAAGAACAGCCGCGAG
AGAATGAAGCGGATCGAAGAGGGCATCAAAGAGCTGGGCAGCCAGATCCTGAAAGAACACCCCGTGGAAA
ACACCCAGCTGCAGAACGAGAAGCTGTACCTGTACTACCTGCAGAATGGGCGGGATATGTACGTGGACCA
GGAACTGGACATCAACCGGCTGTCCGACTACGATGTGGACCATATCGTGCCTCAGAGCTTTCTGAAGGAC
GACTCCATCGACAACAAGGTGCTGACCAGAAGCGACAAGAACCGGGGCAAGAGCGACAACGTGCCCTCCG
AAGAGGTCGTGAAGAAGATGAAGAACTACTGGCGGCAGCTGCTGAACGCCAAGCTGATTACCCAGAGAAA
GTTCGACAATCTGACCAAGGCCGAGAGAGGCGGCCTGAGCGAACTGGATAAGGCCGGCTTCATCAAGAGA
CAGCTGGTGGAAACCCGGCAGATCACAAAGCACGTGGCACAGATCCTGGACTCCCGGATGAACACTAAGT
ACGACGAGAATGACAAGCTGATCCGGGAAGTGAAAGTGATCACCCTGAAGTCCAAGCTGGTGTCCGATTT
CCGGAAGGATTTCCAGTTTTACAAAGTGCGCGAGATCAACAACTACCACCACGCCCACGACGCCTACCTG
AACGCCGTCGTGGGAACCGCCCTGATCAAAAAGTACCCTAAGCTGGAAAGCGAGTTCGTGTACGGCGACT
ACAAGGTGTACGACGTGCGGAAGATGATCGCCAAGAGCGAGCAGGAAATCGGCAAGGCTACCGCCAAGTA
CTTCTTCTACAGCAACATCATGAACTTTTTCAAGACCGAGATTACCCTGGCCAACGGCGAGATCCGGAAG
CGGCCTCTGATCGAGACAAACGGCGAAACCGGGGAGATCGTGTGGGATAAGGGCCGGGATTTTGCCACCG
TGCGGAAAGTGCTGAGCATGCCCCAAGTGAATATCGTGAAAAAGACCGAGGTGCAGACAGGCGGCTTCAG
CAAAGAGTCTATCCTGCCCAAGAGGAACAGCGATAAGCTGATCGCCAGAAAGAAGGACTGGGACCCTAAG
AAGTACGGCGGCTTCGACAGCCCCACCGTGGCCTATTCTGTGCTGGTGGTGGCCAAAGTGGAAAAGGGCA
AGTCCAAGAAACTGAAGAGTGTGAAAGAGCTGCTGGGGATCACCATCATGGAAAGAAGCAGCTTCGAGAA
GAATCCCATCGACTTTCTGGAAGCCAAGGGCTACAAAGAAGTGAAAAAGGACCTGATCATCAAGCTGCCT
AAGTACTCCCTGTTCGAGCTGGAAAACGGCCGGAAGAGAATGCTGGCCTCTGCCGGCGAACTGCAGAAGG
GAAACGAACTGGCCCTGCCCTCCAAATATGTGAACTTCCTGTACCTGGCCAGCCACTATGAGAAGCTGAA
GGGCTCCCCCGAGGATAATGAGCAGAAACAGCTGTTTGTGGAACAGCACAAGCACTACCTGGACGAGATC
ATCGAGCAGATCAGCGAGTTCTCCAAGAGAGTGATCCTGGCCGACGCTAATCTGGACAAAGTGCTGTCCG
CCTACAACAAGCACCGGGATAAGCCCATCAGAGAGCAGGCCGAGAATATCATCCACCTGTTTACCCTGAC
CAATCTGGGAGCCCCTGCCGCCTTCAAGTACTTTGACACCACCATCGACCGGAAGAGGTACACCAGCACC
AAAGAGGTGCTGGACGCCACCCTGATCCACCAGAGCATCACCGGCCTGTACGAGACACGGATCGACCTGT
CTCAGCTGGGAGGCGACAAAAGGCCGGCGGCCACGAAAAAGGCCGGCCAGGCAAAAAAGAAAAAGGAATT
CGGAAGCGGCGCAACAAACTTCTCACTACTCAAACAAGCAGGTGACGTGGAGGAGAATCCCGGGCCTCTT
AAGATGACCGAGTACAAGCCCACGGTGCGCCTCGCCACCCGCGACGACGTCCCCAGGGCCGTACGCACCC
TCGCCGCCGCGTTCGCCGACTACCCCGCCACGCGCCACACCGTCGATCCGGACCGCCACATCGAGCGGGT
CACCGAGCTGCAAGAACTCTTCCTCACGCGCGTCGGGCTCGACATCGGCAAGGTGTGGGTCGCGGACGAC
GGCGCCGCGGTGGCGGTCTGGACCACGCCGGAGAGCGTCGAAGCGGGGGCGGTGTTCGCCGAGATCGGCC
CGCGCATGGCCGAGTTGAGCGGTTCCCGGCTGGCCGCGCAGCAACAGATGGAAGGCCTCCTGGCGCCGCA
CCGGCCCAAGGAGCCCGCGTGGTTCCTGGCCACCGTCGGCGTCTCGCCCGACCACCAGGGCAAGGGTCTG
GGCAGCGCCGTCGTGCTCCCCGGAGTGGAGGCGGCCGAGCGCGCCGGGGTGCCCGCCTTCCTGGAGACCT
CCGCGCCCCGCAACCTCCCCTTCTACGAGCGGCTCGGCTTCACCGTCACCGCCGACGTCGAGGTGCCCGA
AGGACCGCGCACCTGGTGCATGACCCGCAAGCCCGGTGCCTGAATCGATGCGGGACTCTGGGGTTCGAAA
TGACCGACCAAGCGACGCCCAACCTGCCATCACGAGATTTCGATTCCACCGCCGCCTTCTATGAAAGGTT
GGGCTTCGGAATCGTTTTCCGGGACGCCGGCTGGATGATCCTCCAGCGCGGGGATCTCATGCTGGAGTTC
TTCGCCCACCCTAGGGGGAGGCTAACTGAAACACGGAAGGAGACAATACCGGAAGGAACCCGCGCTATGA
CGGCAATAAAAAGACAGAATAAAACGCACGGTGTTGGGTCGTTTGTTCATAAACGCGGGGTTCGGTCCCA
GGGCTGGCACTCTGTCGATACCCCACCGAGACCCCATTGGGGCCAATACGCCCGCGTTTCTTCCTTTTCC
CCACCCCACCCCCCAAGTTCGGGTGAAGGCCCAGGGCTCGCAGCCAACGTCGGGGCGGCAGGCCCTGCCA
TAGCCTC
Features (pLannotate 1.2.2; 17 found; start..end, strand, type, name):
    185..773     -  rep_origin     ori: high-copy-number ColE1/pMB1/pBR322/pUC origin of replication
    944..1804    -  CDS            AmpR: β-lactamase; bla; confers resistance to ampicillin, carbenicillin, and related antibiotics
   1805..1909    -  promoter       AmpR promoter: bla
   1962..2202    +  promoter       U6 promoter: RNA polymerase III promoter for human U6 snRNA
   2232..2307    +  misc_RNA       gRNA scaffold: guide RNA scaffold for the Streptococcus pyogenes CRISPR/Cas9 system
   2465..2844    +  enhancer       CMV enhancer: human cytomegalovirus immediate early enhancer
   2845..3048    +  promoter       CMV promoter: human cytomegalovirus (CMV) immediate early promoter
   3044..3077    +  LTR            5' LTR (truncated) (fragment): truncated 5' long terminal repeat (LTR) from HIV-1
   3093..3111    +  promoter       T7 promoter: promoter for bacteriophage T7 RNA polymerase
   3124..3140    +  misc_feature   MCS (fragment): multiple cloning site
   3267..4868    +  CDS            Cas9(N): N-terminal portion of Streptococcus pyogenes Cas9 (Zetsche et al., 2015)
   4869..7367    +  CDS            Cas9(C): C-terminal portion of Streptococcus pyogenes Cas9 (Zetsche et al., 2015)
   7368..7415    +  CDS            nucleoplasmin NLS: bipartite nuclear localization signal from nucleoplasmin
   7494..8093    +  CDS            PuroR: puromycin N-acetyltransferase; pac from Streptomyces alboniger; confers resistance to puromycin
   8120..8272    +  CDS            ble (fragment): BLE_KLEPN - Experimental evidence at protein level: Swiss-Prot protein existence level 1. Binding protein with a strong affinity to the bleomycin family of antibiotics. Binds to CL990; an antimitotic-antibiotic compound. From Klebsiella pneumoniae.
   8331..8378    +  polyA_signal   HSV TK poly(A) signal: herpes simplex virus thymidine kinase polyadenylation signal (Cole and Stacy, 1985)
   8469..8485    -  polyA_signal   bGH poly(A) signal (fragment): bovine growth hormone polyadenylation signal
