[The description below was written by a language model from this plasmid's Addgene catalogue record and pLannotate feature annotations shown in this document.]
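Description:
pGL3-sgACSL3.C-Cas9-P2A-Puro is an all-in-one mammalian CRISPR/Cas9 expression plasmid of about 8.5 kb, built on the bacterial maintenance portion of Promega's pGL3-basic. According to the record, only the roughly 2 kb segment needed for amplification in E. coli was retained. That segment corresponds to the annotated high-copy ColE1/pUC-type origin and the β-lactamase gene with its own promoter, which confers ampicillin resistance.

The payload consists of two expression units. A human U6 RNA polymerase III promoter drives a single guide RNA, made of a spacer targeting human ACSL3 (cloned through BbsI sites that were destroyed in the process) joined to the Streptococcus pyogenes gRNA scaffold. Downstream, a CMV enhancer/promoter drives SpCas9. The annotation software splits the Cas9 coding sequence into contiguous N- and C-terminal portions, but together these form one continuous reading frame, followed by a nucleoplasmin bipartite nuclear localization signal. Puromycin N-acetyltransferase follows, and the catalogue describes it as linked through a P2A self-cleaving peptide, so Cas9 and the puromycin marker are made from a single transcript and transfected cells can be enriched with puromycin. An HSV TK polyadenylation signal follows the cassette. The short annotated fragments (truncated HIV-1 LTR, T7 promoter, MCS, ble and bGH poly(A) pieces) appear to be remnants of earlier cloning steps rather than functional elements.

The stated purpose is to cut near the C-terminal end of the endogenous ACSL3 coding sequence in human cells, enabling homology-directed repair tagging of the protein's C-terminus. The repair donor template is not part of this plasmid and would have to be supplied separately.
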