Addgene plasmid #129412: pGL3-sgACSL3.C-Cas9-P2A-Puro
Purpose: Encoding Cas9 and sgACSL3.C for CRISPR/Cas9 mediated HDR tagging of endogenous human ACSL3 C-terminus
Depositing lab: Elina Ikonen. Publication: Seipin Facilitates Triglyceride Flow to Lipid Droplet and Counteracts Droplet Ripening via Endoplasmic Reticulum Contact. Salo VT, Li S, Vihinen H, Holtta-Vuori M, Szkalisity A, Horvath P, Belevich I, Peranen J, Thiele C, Somerharju P, Zhao H, Santinho A, Thiam AR, Jokitalo E, Ikonen E. Dev Cell. 2019 Jun 6. pii: S1534-5807(19)30388-0. doi: 10.1016/j.devcel.2019.05.016. PubMed 31178403.
Backbone
  Vector backbone: pGL3-basic
  Backbone manufacturer: Promega
  Backbone size w/o insert (bp): 2000
  Total vector size (bp): 8548
  Modifications to backbone: Only plasmid backbone for amplification in E.coli was used.
  Vector type: Mammalian Expression, CRISPR
  Selectable markers: Puromycin
Growth in bacteria
  Bacterial resistance: Ampicillin, 100 μg/mL
  Growth temperature: 37°C
  Growth strain: DH5alpha
  Copy number: High Copy
Gene/Insert
  Gene/Insert name: SpCas9 and sgACSL3.C (alt name: ACS3)
  gRNA/shRNA sequence: AGAAAATAATTATTCTCTTC tgg
  Species: H. sapiens (human)
  Entrez Gene: ACSL3 (a.k.a. ACS3, FACL3, LACS 3, LACS3, PRO2194)
  Promoter: hU6
  Tag / fusion protein: P2A-Puro (C terminal on insert)
  Cloning method: Restriction Enzyme; 5′ cloning site BbsI (destroyed during cloning); 3′ cloning site BbsI (destroyed during cloning)
  Sequencing primers: 5′ gactatcatatgcttaccgt; 3′ -
Terms and licenses: Academic/Nonprofit Terms; Industry Terms: Not Available to Industry
Depositor comments: This vector was generated by Shiqian Li (Elina Ikonen Lab).
How to cite: pGL3-sgACSL3.C-Cas9-P2A-Puro was a gift from Elina Ikonen (Addgene plasmid # 129412 ; http://n2t.net/addgene:129412 ; RRID:Addgene_129412)
